Addgene plasmid #194633: pVY-19 TC-sfGFP-tag3
Purpose: fluorescent protein with cationic peptide tag and tetracysteine tag
Depositing lab: Allie Obermeyer. Depositing organization: Columbia University. Publication: Intracellular phase separation of globular proteins facilitated by short cationic peptides. Yeong V, Wang JW, Horn JM, Obermeyer AC. Nat Commun. 2022 Dec 22;13(1):7882. doi: 10.1038/s41467-022-35529-2. PubMed 36550144.
Backbone
  Vector backbone: pETDuet
  Total vector size (bp): 5971
  Vector type: Bacterial Expression
Growth in bacteria
  Bacterial resistance: Ampicillin, 100 μg/mL
  Growth temperature: 37°C
  Growth strain: DH5alpha
  Copy number: High Copy
Gene/Insert
  Gene/Insert name: tetracysteine-sfGFP-K(GGSKKRKKR)3 (alt name: TC-sfGFP-tag3)
  Promoter: T7
  Tag / fusion protein: KGGSKKRKKRGGSKKRKKRGGSKKRKKR (C terminal on insert); MGCCPGCCGGA (N terminal on insert)
  Cloning method: Gibson Cloning
  Sequencing primers: 5′ T7; 3′ T7-term
Terms and licenses: Academic/Nonprofit Terms; Industry Terms: Not Available to Industry
Depositor comments: Please visit https://www.biorxiv.org/content/10.1101/2021.07.08.450573v1 for bioRxiv preprint.
How to cite: pVY-19 TC-sfGFP-tag3 was a gift from Allie Obermeyer (Addgene plasmid # 194633 ; http://n2t.net/addgene:194633 ; RRID:Addgene_194633)
