[The description below was written by a language model from this plasmid's Addgene catalogue record and pLannotate feature annotations shown in this document.]
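Description:
pVY-19 TC-sfGFP-tag3 is a bacterial expression plasmid of about 6 kb built on the pETDuet backbone, made to produce a superfolder GFP variant carrying both a tetracysteine motif and a short cationic peptide tag. It is propagated in E. coli through a ColE1/pBR322-type origin and selected with ampicillin via the β-lactamase gene and its promoter. The catalogue lists it as high copy, although the feature table also shows the rop gene and the pBR322 bom region, which are normally associated with lower copy number. An f1 phage origin is present as well, along with short leftover fragments annotated as tetracycline-resistance sequence that are backbone remnants rather than a functional marker.

The payload sits in a single T7 expression cassette: a T7 promoter followed by a lac operator and the strong phage T7 gene 10 ribosome binding site, then the sfGFP coding sequence, and a T7 terminator downstream. A plasmid-borne lacI gene with its own promoter supplies repressor, so expression needs a host providing T7 RNA polymerase and is inducible with IPTG. According to the record, the N terminus of the insert carries a tetracysteine motif, a type of tag generally used for labelling with biarsenical dyes. The C terminus carries three repeats of a lysine- and arginine-rich peptide separated by flexible glycine-serine linkers. These tags are not annotated separately in the feature table. The S-Tag and SET1 fragments detected after the sfGFP region appear to be vector remnants, and the record does not indicate that they are translated. The construct was assembled by Gibson cloning. The associated work concerns intracellular phase separation of globular proteins driven by short cationic peptides.
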