Features (pLannotate 1.2.2; 19 found; start..end, strand, type, name):
    174..365     -  CDS            rop: Rop protein, which maintains plasmids at low copy number; rop
    382..762     +  CDS            YPB1_ECOLX: Protein predicted: Swiss-Prot protein existence level 4. From Escherichia coli.
    824..888     -  CDS            TcR (fragment): tetracycline efflux protein; tet; confers resistance to tetracycline
    903..924     -  protein_bind   CAP binding site: CAP binding activates transcription in the presence of cAMP. E. coli catabolite activator protein
    937..2019    -  CDS            lacI: lac repressor; lacI; The lac repressor binds to the lac operator to inhibit transcription in E. coli. This inhibition can be relieved by adding lactose or isopropyl-β-D-thiogalactopyranoside (IPTG).
   2020..2097    -  promoter       lacI promoter: lacI
   2105..2384    -  CDS            TcR (fragment): tetracycline efflux protein; tet; confers resistance to tetracycline
   2410..2428    +  promoter       T7 promoter: promoter for bacteriophage T7 RNA polymerase
   2429..2453    +  protein_bind   lac operator: The lac repressor binds to the lac operator to inhibit transcription in E. coli. This inhibition can be relieved by adding lactose or isopropyl-β-D-thiogalactopyranoside (IPTG). lac repressor encoded by lacI
   2468..2490    +  RBS            RBS: efficient ribosome binding site from bacteriophage T7 gene 10 (Olins and Rangwala, 1989)
   2530..3240    +  CDS            Superfolder GFP: Superfolder GFP is a basic (constitutively fluorescent) green fluorescent protein published in 2005, derived from Aequorea victoria. It is reported to be a very rapidly-maturing weak dimer.
   3343..3384    +  CDS            S-Tag (fragment): affinity and epitope tag derived from pancreatic ribonuclease A
   3414..3431    +  CDS            SET1 (fragment): solubility-enhancement tag derived from T7 phage gene 10B
   3439..3486    +  terminator     T7 terminator: transcription terminator for bacteriophage T7 RNA polymerase
   3523..3978    +  rep_origin     f1 ori (sequence partly withheld): f1 bacteriophage origin of replication; arrow indicates direction of (+) strand synthesis
   4093..4953    -  CDS            AmpR: β-lactamase; bla; confers resistance to ampicillin, carbenicillin, and related antibiotics
   4954..5046    -  promoter       AmpR promoter: bla
   5127..5715    +  rep_origin     ori: high-copy-number ColE1/pMB1/pBR322/pUC origin of replication
   5901..72      -  misc_feature   bom (across the origin): basis of mobility region from pBR322
>Addgene plasmid #194633 | pVY-19 TC-sfGFP-tag3 | addgene full sequence | sequence record 382965 | Addgene NGS Result
AATCTGCTCTGATGCCGCATAGTTAAGCCAGTATACACTCCGCTATCGCTACGTGACTGGGTCATGGCTG
CGCCCCGACACCCGCCAACACCCGCTGACGCGCCCTGACGGGCTTGTCTGCTCCCGGCATCCGCTTACAG
ACAAGCTGTGACCGTCTCCGGGAGCTGCATGTGTCAGAGGTTTTCACCGTCATCACCGAAACGCGCGAGG
CAGCTGCGGTAAAGCTCATCAGCGTGGTCGTGAAGCGATTCACAGATGTCTGCCTGTTCATCCGCGTCCA
GCTCGTTGAGTTTCTCCAGAAGCGTTAATGTCTGGCTTCTGATAAAGCGGGCCATGTTAAGGGCGGTTTT
TTCCTGTTTGGTCACTGATGCCTCCGTGTAAGGGGGATTTCTGTTCATGGGGGTAATGATACCGATGAAA
CGAGAGAGGATGCTCACGATACGGGTTACTGATGATGAACATGCCCGGTTACTGGAACGTTGTGAGGGTA
AACAACTGGCGGTATGGATGCGGCGGGACCAGAGAAAAATCACTCAGGGTCAATGCCAGCGCTTCGTTAA
TACAGATGTAGGTGTTCCACAGGGTAGCCAGCAGCATCCTGCGATGCAGATCCGGAACATAATGGTGCAG
GGCGCTGACTTCCGCGTTTCCAGACTTTACGAAACACGGAAACCGAAGACCATTCATGTTGTTGCTCAGG
TCGCAGACGTTTTGCAGCAGCAGTCGCTTCACGTTCGCTCGCGTATCGGTGATTCATTCTGCTAACCAGT
AAGGCAACCCCGCCAGCCTAGCCGGGTCCTCAACGACAGGAGCACGATCATGCTAGTCATGCCCCGCGCC
CACCGGAAGGAGCTGACTGGGTTGAAGGCTCTCAAGGGCATCGGTCGAGATCCCGGTGCCTAATGAGTGA
GCTAACTTACATTAATTGCGTTGCGCTCACTGCCCGCTTTCCAGTCGGGAAACCTGTCGTGCCAGCTGCA
TTAATGAATCGGCCAACGCGCGGGGAGAGGCGGTTTGCGTATTGGGCGCCAGGGTGGTTTTTCTTTTCAC
CAGTGAGACGGGCAACAGCTGATTGCCCTTCACCGCCTGGCCCTGAGAGAGTTGCAGCAAGCGGTCCACG
CTGGTTTGCCCCAGCAGGCGAAAATCCTGTTTGATGGTGGTTAACGGCGGGATATAACATGAGCTGTCTT
CGGTATCGTCGTATCCCACTACCGAGATGTCCGCACCAACGCGCAGCCCGGACTCGGTAATGGCGCGCAT
TGCGCCCAGCGCCATCTGATCGTTGGCAACCAGCATCGCAGTGGGAACGATGCCCTCATTCAGCATTTGC
ATGGTTTGTTGAAAACCGGACATGGCACTCCAGTCGCCTTCCCGTTCCGCTATCGGCTGAATTTGATTGC
GAGTGAGATATTTATGCCAGCCAGCCAGACGCAGACGCGCCGAGACAGAACTTAATGGGCCCGCTAACAG
CGCGATTTGCTGGTGACCCAATGCGACCAGATGCTCCACGCCCAGTCGCGTACCGTCTTCATGGGAGAAA
ATAATACTGTTGATGGGTGTCTGGTCAGAGACATCAAGAAATAACGCCGGAACATTAGTGCAGGCAGCTT
CCACAGCAATGGCATCCTGGTCATCCAGCGGATAGTTAATGATCAGCCCACTGACGCGTTGCGCGAGAAG
ATTGTGCACCGCCGCTTTACAGGCTTCGACGCCGCTTCGTTCTACCATCGACACCACCACGCTGGCACCC
AGTTGATCGGCGCGAGATTTAATCGCCGCGACAATTTGCGACGGCGCGTGCAGGGCCAGACTGGAGGTGG
CAACGCCAATCAGCAACGACTGTTTGCCCGCCAGTTGTTGTGCCACGCGGTTGGGAATGTAATTCAGCTC
CGCCATCGCCGCTTCCACTTTTTCCCGCGTTTTCGCAGAAACGTGGCTGGCCTGGTTCACCACGCGGGAA
ACGGTCTGATAAGAGACACCGGCATACTCTGCGACATCGTATAACGTTACTGGTTTCACATTCACCACCC
TGAATTGACTCTCTTCCGGGCGCTATCATGCCATACCGCGAAAGGTTTTGCGCCATTCGATGGTGTCCGG
GATCTCGACGCTCTCCCTTATGCGACTCCTGCATTAGGAAGCAGCCCAGTAGTAGGTTGAGGCCGTTGAG
CACCGCCGCCGCAAGGAATGGTGCATGCAAGGAGATGGCGCCCAACAGTCCCCCGGCCACGGGGCCTGCC
ACCATACCCACGCCGAAACAAGCGCTCATGAGCCCGAAGTGGCGAGCCCGATCTTCCCCATCGGTGATGT
CGGCGATATAGGCGCCAGCAACCGCACCTGTGGCGCCGGTGATGCCGGCCACGATGCGTCCGGCGTAGAG
GATCGAGATCGATCTCGATCCCGCGAAATTAATACGACTCACTATAGGGGAATTGTGAGCGGATAACAAT
TCCCCTCTAGAAATAATTTTGTTTAACTTTAAGAAGGAGATATACCATGGGTTGTTGCCCTGGGTGTTGT
GGTGGCGCTAGCAAAGGTGAAGAGCTGTTTACGGGTGTAGTACCGATCTTAGTGGAATTAGACGGCGACG
TGAACGGTCACAAATTTAGCGTGCGCGGCGAAGGCGAAGGTGACGCTACCAATGGTAAATTGACCCTGAA
GTTTATTTGCACAACAGGCAAATTACCCGTTCCGTGGCCCACCTTAGTGACCACCCTGACCTATGGCGTT
CAGTGCTTCAGTCGTTACCCAGATCATATGAAACAACACGATTTTTTCAAATCAGCCATGCCTGAAGGAT
ATGTTCAAGAGCGTACAATCAGCTTCAAGGACGATGGCACCTATAAAACGCGTGCGGAAGTGAAATTTGA
AGGCGACACATTAGTAAACCGTATCGAACTGAAAGGTATCGACTTCAAAGAAGACGGCAACATTTTAGGC
CATAAGCTGGAATATAACTTTAATTCTCATAACGTGTATATTACGGCCGATAAACAGAAAAACGGTATCA
AGGCAAATTTCAAAATTCGCCATAACGTGGAAGACGGCAGCGTTCAATTAGCGGATCATTATCAACAAAA
CACGCCGATTGGTGACGGGCCTGTACTGTTACCTGACAACCACTACCTGAGCACCCAGTCAGCACTGAGC
AAAGATCCGAACGAAAAACGCGATCACATGGTTCTGTTAGAATTCGTGACCGCTGCAGGCATTACTCACG
GAATGGACGAGCTGTACAAGAAAGGCGGTTCAAAGAAAAGGAAGAAAAGAGGCGGTAGCAAAAAGCGTAA
GAAGCGTGGCGGTAGCAAAAAGCGTAAGAAGCGTTAATAACTCGAGTCTGGTAAAGAAACCGCTGCTGCG
AAATTTGAACGCCAGCACATGGACTCGTCTACTAGCGCAGCTTAATTAACCTAGGCTGCTGCCACCGCTG
AGCAATAACTAGCATAACCCCTTGGGGCCTCTAAACGGGTCTTGAGGGGTTTTTTGCTGAAAGGAGGAAC
TATATCCGGATTGGCGAATGGG
[124 nt withheld, positions 3523-3646]
C
[91 nt withheld, positions 3648-3738]
A
[49 nt withheld, positions 3740-3788]
CCTTTGACGTTGGAGTCCACGTTCTTT
[37 nt withheld, positions 3816-3852]
ACCCTATCTCGGTCTATTCTTTTGATTTATAAGGGATTTTGCCGATTTCGGCCTATTGGTTAAAAAATGA
GCTGATTTAACAAAAATTTAACGCGAATTTTAACAAAATATTAACGTTTACAATTTCTGGCGGCACGATG
GCATGAGATTATCAAAAAGGATCTTCACCTAGATCCTTTTAAATTAAAAATGAAGTTTTAAATCAATCTA
AAGTATATATGAGTAAACTTGGTCTGACAGTTACCAATGCTTAATCAGTGAGGCACCTATCTCAGCGATC
TGTCTATTTCGTTCATCCATAGTTGCCTGACTCCCCGTCGTGTAGATAACTACGATACGGGAGGGCTTAC
CATCTGGCCCCAGTGCTGCAATGATACCGCGAGACCCACGCTCACCGGCTCCAGATTTATCAGCAATAAA
CCAGCCAGCCGGAAGGGCCGAGCGCAGAAGTGGTCCTGCAACTTTATCCGCCTCCATCCAGTCTATTAAT
TGTTGCCGGGAAGCTAGAGTAAGTAGTTCGCCAGTTAATAGTTTGCGCAACGTTGTTGCCATTGCTACAG
GCATCGTGGTGTCACGCTCGTCGTTTGGTATGGCTTCATTCAGCTCCGGTTCCCAACGATCAAGGCGAGT
TACATGATCCCCCATGTTGTGCAAAAAAGCGGTTAGCTCCTTCGGTCCTCCGATCGTTGTCAGAAGTAAG
TTGGCCGCAGTGTTATCACTCATGGTTATGGCAGCACTGCATAATTCTCTTACTGTCATGCCATCCGTAA
GATGCTTTTCTGTGACTGGTGAGTACTCAACCAAGTCATTCTGAGAATAGTGTATGCGGCGACCGAGTTG
CTCTTGCCCGGCGTCAATACGGGATAATACCGCGCCACATAGCAGAACTTTAAAAGTGCTCATCATTGGA
AAACGTTCTTCGGGGCGAAAACTCTCAAGGATCTTACCGCTGTTGAGATCCAGTTCGATGTAACCCACTC
GTGCACCCAACTGATCTTCAGCATCTTTTACTTTCACCAGCGTTTCTGGGTGAGCAAAAACAGGAAGGCA
AAATGCCGCAAAAAAGGGAATAAGGGCGACACGGAAATGTTGAATACTCATACTCTTCCTTTTTCAATCA
TGATTGAAGCATTTATCAGGGTTATTGTCTCATGAGCGGATACATATTTGAATGTATTTAGAAAAATAAA
CAAATAGGTCATGACCAAAATCCCTTAACGTGAGTTTTCGTTCCACTGAGCGTCAGACCCCGTAGAAAAG
ATCAAAGGATCTTCTTGAGATCCTTTTTTTCTGCGCGTAATCTGCTGCTTGCAAACAAAAAAACCACCGC
TACCAGCGGTGGTTTGTTTGCCGGATCAAGAGCTACCAACTCTTTTTCCGAAGGTAACTGGCTTCAGCAG
AGCGCAGATACCAAATACTGTCCTTCTAGTGTAGCCGTAGTTAGGCCACCACTTCAAGAACTCTGTAGCA
CCGCCTACATACCTCGCTCTGCTAATCCTGTTACCAGTGGCTGCTGCCAGTGGCGATAAGTCGTGTCTTA
CCGGGTTGGACTCAAGACGATAGTTACCGGATAAGGCGCAGCGGTCGGGCTGAACGGGGGGTTCGTGCAC
ACAGCCCAGCTTGGAGCGAACGACCTACACCGAACTGAGATACCTACAGCGTGAGCTATGAGAAAGCGCC
ACGCTTCCCGAAGGGAGAAAGGCGGACAGGTATCCGGTAAGCGGCAGGGTCGGAACAGGAGAGCGCACGA
GGGAGCTTCCAGGGGGAAACGCCTGGTATCTTTATAGTCCTGTCGGGTTTCGCCACCTCTGACTTGAGCG
TCGATTTTTGTGATGCTCGTCAGGGGGGCGGAGCCTATGGAAAAACGCCAGCAACGCGGCCTTTTTACGG
TTCCTGGCCTTTTGCTGGCCTTTTGCTCACATGTTCTTTCCTGCGTTATCCCCTGATTCTGTGGATAACC
GTATTACCGCCTTTGAGTGAGCTGATACCGCTCGCCGCAGCCGAACGACCGAGCGCAGCGAGTCAGTGAG
CGAGGAAGCGGAAGAGCGCCTGATGCGGTATTTTCTCCTTACGCATCTGTGCGGTATTTCACACCGCAAT
GGTGCACTCTCAGTAC
